Addgene plasmid #132402: pHAGE-IRES-puro-NLS-dPspCas13b-2xmNeongreen-NLS-3xFlag
Purpose: overexpression in human cells
Depositing lab: Ling-Ling Chen. Depositing organization: CAS Center for Excellence in Molecular Plant Sciences ("CEMPS"). Publication: Dynamic Imaging of RNA in Living Cells by CRISPR-Cas13 Systems. Yang LZ, Wang Y, Li SQ, Yao RW, Luan PF, Wu H, Carmichael GG, Chen LL. Mol Cell. 2019 Dec 19;76(6):981-997.e7. doi: 10.1016/j.molcel.2019.10.024. Epub 2019 Nov 19. PubMed 31757757.
Backbone
  Vector backbone: pHAGE-EF1a-IRES-puro
  Vector type: Mammalian Expression, Lentiviral
Growth in bacteria
  Bacterial resistance: Ampicillin, 100 μg/mL
  Growth temperature: 37°C
  Growth strain: NEB Stable
  Copy number: High Copy
Gene/Insert
  Gene/Insert name: dPspCas13b
  Species: Prevotella sp. P5-125
  Mutation: H133A; H1059A
  Tag / fusion protein: flag (N terminal on insert)
  Cloning method: Ligation Independent Cloning
  Sequencing primers: 5′ unknown
Terms and licenses: Academic/Nonprofit Terms; Industry Terms: Not Available to Industry
Depositor comments: Plasmid is prone to recombination. Test multiple colonies to ensure the full plasmid is isolated.
How to cite: pHAGE-IRES-puro-NLS-dPspCas13b-2xmNeongreen-NLS-3xFlag was a gift from Ling-Ling Chen (Addgene plasmid # 132402 ; http://n2t.net/addgene:132402 ; RRID:Addgene_132402)
