[The description below was written by a language model from this plasmid's Addgene catalogue record and pLannotate feature annotations shown in this document.]
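Description:
pHAGE-IRES-puro-NLS-dPspCas13b-2xmNeongreen-NLS-3xFlag is a 13.2 kb HIV-1-based lentiviral transfer and mammalian expression plasmid built on the pHAGE-EF1a-IRES-puro backbone. It is intended for overexpressing a fluorescent, catalytically dead Cas13b in human cells. It is propagated in E. coli through a high-copy ColE1/pUC-type origin with ampicillin selection (AmpR). The viral portion has a truncated 5' LTR, the Ψ packaging signal with a gag fragment, the RRE, cPPT/CTS, WPRE and a ΔU3 self-inactivating 3' LTR. The RNA between the LTRs can therefore be packaged, given helper functions supplied in trans, and integrated without reconstituting an active viral promoter.

The payload is driven by the constitutive human EF-1α promoter. The insert is dPspCas13b from Prevotella sp. P5-125 carrying H133A and H1059A, mutations the name marks as "dead", so the protein is expected to retain guide-directed RNA binding without cleavage. The feature table does not annotate the Cas13b coding region or the NLS elements named in the title. They presumably lie in the unannotated stretch between the promoter and the first mNeonGreen. Two tandem mNeonGreen copies, separated by a short linker, follow, and then a 3xFLAG epitope. The annotation and the plasmid name both place the tag at the C-terminal end, whereas the catalogue field lists it as N-terminal. An EMCV IRES then drives puromycin N-acetyltransferase from the same transcript, allowing selection of transduced or transfected cells.

The associated publication concerns dynamic imaging of RNA in living cells with CRISPR-Cas13 systems, which fits use of this fusion as a guide-targeted RNA label. No guide RNA cassette is annotated, so guides would have to be provided separately. The depositor notes that the plasmid is prone to recombination, plausibly because of its repeated LTR and mNeonGreen sequences.
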