Features (pLannotate 1.2.2; 27 found; start..end, strand, type, name):
    377..634     +  LTR            5' LTR (truncated): truncated 5' long terminal repeat (LTR) from HIV-1
    681..806     +  misc_feature   HIV-1 Ψ: packaging signal of human immunodeficiency virus type 1
    790..1128    +  CDS            HIV-1 gag (fragment): gag protein from human immunodeficiency virus 1; gag
   1303..1536    +  misc_feature   RRE: The Rev response element (RRE) of HIV-1 allows for Rev-dependent mRNA export from the nucleus to the cytoplasm.
   1913..2013    +  CDS            Rev (fragment): human immunodeficiency virus 1 (HIV-1) Rev protein; rev; enhances nuclear export of unspliced and incompletely spliced viral mRNAs
   2058..2175    +  misc_feature   cPPT/CTS: central polypurine tract and central termination sequence of HIV-1
   2223..3401    +  promoter       EF-1α promoter: strong constitutive promoter for human elongation factor EF-1α
   6755..7462    +  CDS            mNeonGreen: mNeonGreen is a basic (constitutively fluorescent) green/yellow fluorescent protein published in 2013, derived from Branchiostoma lanceolatum. It is reported to be a very rapidly-maturing monomer with moderate acid sensitivity.
   7463..7486    +  misc_feature   MCS (fragment): multiple cloning site
   7487..8194    +  CDS            mNeonGreen: mNeonGreen is a basic (constitutively fluorescent) green/yellow fluorescent protein published in 2013, derived from Branchiostoma lanceolatum. It is reported to be a very rapidly-maturing monomer with moderate acid sensitivity.
   8288..8353    +  CDS            3xFLAG: three tandem FLAG® epitope tags, followed by an enterokinase cleavage site
   8465..8927    +  misc_feature   IRES: internal ribosome entry site (IRES) of the encephalomyocarditis virus (EMCV)
   8947..9546    +  CDS            PuroR: puromycin N-acetyltransferase; pac from Streptomyces alboniger; confers resistance to puromycin
   9565..10153   +  misc_feature   WPRE: woodchuck hepatitis virus posttranscriptional regulatory element
  10161..10226   +  CDS            nef (fragment): NEF_HV1Z2 - Experimental evidence at protein level: Swiss-Prot protein existence level 1. Extracellular Nef protein targets CD4(+) T-lymphocytes for apoptosis by interacting with CXCR4 surface receptors. From Human immunodeficiency virus type 1 group M subtype D (isolate Z2/CDC-Z34) (HIV-1).
  10228..10461   +  LTR            3' LTR (ΔU3): self-inactivating 3' long terminal repeat (LTR) from HIV-1
  10666..10770   +  promoter       AmpR promoter: bla
  10771..11631   +  CDS            AmpR: β-lactamase; bla; confers resistance to ampicillin, carbenicillin, and related antibiotics
  11802..12390   +  rep_origin     ori: high-copy-number ColE1/pMB1/pBR322/pUC origin of replication
  12573..12627   +  CDS            lacI (fragment): lac repressor; lacI; The lac repressor binds to the lac operator to inhibit transcription in E. coli. This inhibition can be relieved by adding lactose or isopropyl-β-D-thiogalactopyranoside (IPTG).
  12633..12726   +  rep_origin     SV40 ori (fragment): SV40 origin of replication
  12751..12788   +  CDS            lacI (fragment): lac repressor; lacI; The lac repressor binds to the lac operator to inhibit transcription in E. coli. This inhibition can be relieved by adding lactose or isopropyl-β-D-thiogalactopyranoside (IPTG).
  12801..12822   +  protein_bind   CAP binding site: CAP binding activates transcription in the presence of cAMP. E. coli catabolite activator protein
  12837..12867   +  promoter       lac promoter: promoter for the E. coli lac operon
  12871..12893   +  protein_bind   lac operator (fragment): The lac repressor binds to the lac operator to inhibit transcription in E. coli. This inhibition can be relieved by adding lactose or isopropyl-β-D-thiogalactopyranoside (IPTG). lac repressor encoded by lacI
  12925..13008   +  polyA_signal   SV40 poly(A) signal (fragment): SV40 polyadenylation signal
  13175..329     +  CDS            nef (fragment) (across the origin): NEF_HV1BR - Experimental evidence at protein level: Swiss-Prot protein existence level 1. Extracellular Nef protein targets CD4(+) T-lymphocytes for apoptosis by interacting with CXCR4 surface receptors (PubMed:14990729). From Human immunodeficiency virus type 1 group M subtype B (isolate BRU/LAI) (HIV-1).
>Addgene plasmid #132402 | pHAGE-IRES-puro-NLS-dPspCas13b-2xmNeongreen-NLS-3xFlag | addgene full sequence | sequence record 307939 | Addgene NGS Result
TGGAAGGGCTAATTCACTCCCAAAGAAGACAAGATATCCTTGATCTGTGGATCTACCACACACAAGGCTA
CTTCCCTGATTAGCAGAACTACACACCAGGGCCAGGGGTCAGATATCCACTGACCTTTGGATGGTGCTAC
AAGCTAGTACCAGTTGAGCCAGATAAGGTAGAAGAGGCCAATAAAGGAGAGAACACCAGCTTGTTACACC
CTGTGAGCCTGCATGGGATGGATGACCCGGAGAGAGAAGTGTTAGAGTGGAGGTTTGACAGCCGCCTAGC
ATTTCATCACGTGGCCCGAGAGCTGCATCCGGAGTACTTCAAGAACTGCTGATATCGAGCTTGCTACAAG
GGACTTTCCGCTGGGGACTTTCCAGGGAGGCGTGGCCTGGGCGGGACTGGGGAGTGGCGAGCCCTCAGAT
CCTGCATATAAGCAGCTGCTTTTTGCCTGTACTGGGTCTCTCTGGTTAGACCAGATCTGAGCCTGGGAGC
TCTCTGGCTAACTAGGGAACCCACTGCTTAAGCCTCAATAAAGCTTGCCTTGAGTGCTTCAAGTAGTGTG
TGCCCGTCTGTTGTGTGACTCTGGTAACTAGAGATCCCTCAGACCCTTTTAGTCAGTGTGGAAAATCTCT
AGCAGTGGCGCCCGAACAGGGACTTGAAAGCGAAAGGGAAACCAGAGGAGCTCTCTCGACGCAGGACTCG
GCTTGCTGAAGCGCGCACGGCAAGAGGCGAGGGGCGGCGACTGGTGAGTACGCCAAAAATTTTGACTAGC
GGAGGCTAGAAGGAGAGAGATGGGTGCGAGAGCGTCAGTATTAAGCGGGGGAGAATTAGATCGCGATGGG
AAAAAATTCGGTTAAGGCCAGGGGGAAAGAAAAAATATAAATTAAAACATATAGTATGGGCAAGCAGGGA
GCTAGAACGATTCGCAGTTAATCCTGGCCTGTTAGAAACATCAGAAGGCTGTAGACAAATACTGGGACAG
CTACAACCATCCCTTCAGACAGGATCAGAAGAACTTAGATCATTATATAATACAGTAGCAACCCTCTATT
GTGTGCATCAAAGGATAGAGATAAAAGACACCAAGGAAGCTTTAGACAAGATAGAGGAAGAGCAAAACAA
AAGTAAGACCACCGCACAGCAAGCGGCCGGCCGCTGATCTTCAGACCTGGAGGAGGAGATATGAGGGACA
ATTGGAGAAGTGAATTATATAAATATAAAGTAGTAAAAATTGAACCATTAGGAGTAGCACCCACCAAGGC
AAAGAGAAGAGTGGTGCAGAGAGAAAAAAGAGCAGTGGGAATAGGAGCTTTGTTCCTTGGGTTCTTGGGA
GCAGCAGGAAGCACTATGGGCGCAGCGTCAATGACGCTGACGGTACAGGCCAGACAATTATTGTCTGGTA
TAGTGCAGCAGCAGAACAATTTGCTGAGGGCTATTGAGGCGCAACAGCATCTGTTGCAACTCACAGTCTG
GGGCATCAAGCAGCTCCAGGCAAGAATCCTGGCTGTGGAAAGATACCTAAAGGATCAACAGCTCCTGGGG
ATTTGGGGTTGCTCTGGAAAACTCATTTGCACCACTGCTGTGCCTTGGAATGCTAGTTGGAGTAATAAAT
CTCTGGAACAGATTTGGAATCACACGACCTGGATGGAGTGGGACAGAGAAATTAACAATTACACAAGCTT
AATACACTCCTTAATTGAAGAATCGCAAAACCAGCAAGAAAAGAATGAACAAGAATTATTGGAATTAGAT
AAATGGGCAAGTTTGTGGAATTGGTTTAACATAACAAATTGGCTGTGGTATATAAAATTATTCATAATGA
TAGTAGGAGGCTTGGTAGGTTTAAGAATAGTTTTTGCTGTACTTTCTATAGTGAATAGAGTTAGGCAGGG
ATATTCACCATTATCGTTTCAGACCCACCTCCCAACCCCGAGGGGACCCGACAGGCCCGAAGGAATAGAA
GAAGAAGGTGGAGAGAGAGACAGAGACAGATCCATTCGATTAGTGAACGGATCTCGACGGTATCGCCGAA
TTCACAAATGGCAGTATTCATCCACAATTTTAAAAGAAAAGGGGGGATTGGGGGGTACAGTGCAGGGGAA
AGAATAGTAGACATAATAGCAACAGACATACAAACTAAAGAATTACAAAAACAAATTACAAAAATTCAAA
ATTTTCGGGTTTATTACAGGGACAGCAGAGATCCAGTTTGGACTAGTCGTGAGGCTCCGGTGCCCGTCAG
TGGGCAGAGCGCACATCGCCCACAGTCCCCGAGAAGTTGGGGGGAGGGGTCGGCAATTGAACCGGTGCCT
AGAGAAGGTGGCGCGGGGTAAACTGGGAAAGTGATGTCGTGTACTGGCTCCGCCTTTTTCCCGAGGGTGG
GGGAGAACCGTATATAAGTGCAGTAGTCGCCGTGAACGTTCTTTTTCGCAACGGGTTTGCCGCCAGAACA
CAGGTAAGTGCCGTGTGTGGTTCCCGCGGGCCTGGCCTCTTTACGGGTTATGGCCCTTGCGTGCCTTGAA
TTACTTCCACCTGGCTGCAGTACGTGATTCTTGATCCCGAGCTTCGGGTTGGAAGTGGGTGGGAGAGTTC
GAGGCCTTGCGCTTAAGGAGCCCCTTCGCCTCGTGCTTGAGTTGAGGCCTGGCCTGGGCGCTGGGGCCGC
CGCGTGCGAATCTGGTGGCACCTTCGCGCCTGTCTCGCTGCTTTCGATAAGTCTCTAGCCATTTAAAATT
TTTGATGACCTGCTGCGACGCTTTTTTTCTGGCAAGATAGTCTTGTAAATGCGGGCCAAGATCTGCACAC
TGGTATTTCGGTTTTTGGGGCCGCGGGCGGCGACGGGGCCCGTGCGTCCCAGCGCACATGTTCGGCGAGG
CGGGGCCTGCGAGCGCGGCCACCGAGAATCGGACGGGGGTAGTCTCAAGCTGGCCGGCCTGCTCTGGTGC
CTGGCCTCGCGCCGCCGTGTATCGCCCCGCCCTGGGCGGCAAGGCTGGCCCGGTCGGCACCAGTTGCGTG
AGCGGAAAGATGGCCGCTTCCCGGCCCTGCTGCAGGGAGCTCAAAATGGAGGACGCGGCGCTCGGGAGAG
CGGGCGGGTGAGTCACCCACACAAAGGAAAAGGGCCTTTCCGTCCTCAGCCGTCGCTTCATGTGACTCCA
CGGAGTACCGGGCGCCGTCCAGGCACCTCGATTAGTTCTCGAGCTTTTGGAGTACGTCGTCTTTAGGTTG
GGGGGAGGGGTTTTATGCGATGGAGTTTCCCCACACTGAGTGGGTGGAGACTGAAGTTAGGCCAGCTTGG
CACTTGATGTAATTCTCCTTGGAATTTGCCCTTTTTGAGTTTGGATCTTGGTTCATTCTCAAGCCTCAGA
CAGTGGTTCAAAGTTTTTTTCTTCCATTTCAGGTGTCGTGAAGCGGCCGCACCGGTCTGCAGCTAGCATG
CCCAAAAAGAAGAGGAAAGTGAACATCCCCGCTCTGGTGGAAAACCAGAAGAAGTACTTTGGCACCTACA
GCGTGATGGCCATGCTGAACGCTCAGACCGTGCTGGACCACATCCAGAAGGTGGCCGATATTGAGGGCGA
GCAGAACGAGAACAACGAGAATCTGTGGTTTCACCCCGTGATGAGCCACCTGTACAACGCCAAGAACGGC
TACGACAAGCAGCCCGAGAAAACCATGTTCATCATCGAGCGGCTGCAGAGCTACTTCCCATTCCTGAAGA
TCATGGCCGAGAACCAGAGAGAGTACAGCAACGGCAAGTACAAGCAGAACCGCGTGGAAGTGAACAGCAA
CGACATCTTCGAGGTGCTGAAGCGCGCCTTCGGCGTGCTGAAGATGTACAGGGACCTGACCAACGCCTAC
AAGACCTACGAGGAAAAGCTGAACGACGGCTGCGAGTTCCTGACCAGCACAGAGCAACCTCTGAGCGGCA
TGATCAACAACTACTACACAGTGGCCCTGCGGAACATGAACGAGAGATACGGCTACAAGACAGAGGACCT
GGCCTTCATCCAGGACAAGCGGTTCAAGTTCGTGAAGGACGCCTACGGCAAGAAAAAGTCCCAAGTGAAT
ACCGGATTCTTCCTGAGCCTGCAGGACTACAACGGCGACACACAGAAGAAGCTGCACCTGAGCGGAGTGG
GAATCGCCCTGCTGATCTGCCTGTTCCTGGACAAGCAGTACATCAACATCTTTCTGAGCAGGCTGCCCAT
CTTCTCCAGCTACAATGCCCAGAGCGAGGAACGGCGGATCATCATCAGATCCTTCGGCATCAACAGCATC
AAGCTGCCCAAGGACCGGATCCACAGCGAGAAGTCCAACAAGAGCGTGGCCATGGATATGCTCAACGAAG
TGAAGCGGTGCCCCGACGAGCTGTTCACAACACTGTCTGCCGAGAAGCAGTCCCGGTTCAGAATCATCAG
CGACGACCACAATGAAGTGCTGATGAAGCGGAGCAGCGACAGATTCGTGCCTCTGCTGCTGCAGTATATC
GATTACGGCAAGCTGTTCGACCACATCAGGTTCCACGTGAACATGGGCAAGCTGAGATACCTGCTGAAGG
CCGACAAGACCTGCATCGACGGCCAGACCAGAGTCAGAGTGATCGAGCAGCCCCTGAACGGCTTCGGCAG
ACTGGAAGAGGCCGAGACAATGCGGAAGCAAGAGAACGGCACCTTCGGCAACAGCGGCATCCGGATCAGA
GACTTCGAGAACATGAAGCGGGACGACGCCAATCCTGCCAACTATCCCTACATCGTGGACACCTACACAC
ACTACATCCTGGAAAACAACAAGGTCGAGATGTTTATCAACGACAAAGAGGACAGCGCCCCACTGCTGCC
CGTGATCGAGGATGATAGATACGTGGTCAAGACAATCCCCAGCTGCCGGATGAGCACCCTGGAAATTCCA
GCCATGGCCTTCCACATGTTTCTGTTCGGCAGCAAGAAAACCGAGAAGCTGATCGTGGACGTGCACAACC
GGTACAAGAGACTGTTCCAGGCCATGCAGAAAGAAGAAGTGACCGCCGAGAATATCGCCAGCTTCGGAAT
CGCCGAGAGCGACCTGCCTCAGAAGATCCTGGATCTGATCAGCGGCAATGCCCACGGCAAGGATGTGGAC
GCCTTCATCAGACTGACCGTGGACGACATGCTGACCGACACCGAGCGGAGAATCAAGAGATTCAAGGACG
ACCGGAAGTCCATTCGGAGCGCCGACAACAAGATGGGAAAGAGAGGCTTCAAGCAGATCTCCACAGGCAA
GCTGGCCGACTTCCTGGCCAAGGACATCGTGCTGTTTCAGCCCAGCGTGAACGATGGCGAGAACAAGATC
ACCGGCCTGAACTACCGGATCATGCAGAGCGCCATTGCCGTGTACGATAGCGGCGACGATTACGAGGCCA
AGCAGCAGTTCAAGCTGATGTTCGAGAAGGCCCGGCTGATCGGCAAGGGCACAACAGAGCCTCATCCATT
TCTGTACAAGGTGTTCGCCCGCAGCATCCCCGCCAATGCCGTCGAGTTCTACGAGCGCTACCTGATCGAG
CGGAAGTTCTACCTGACCGGCCTGTCCAACGAGATCAAGAAAGGCAACAGAGTGGATGTGCCCTTCATCC
GGCGGGACCAGAACAAGTGGAAAACACCCGCCATGAAGACCCTGGGCAGAATCTACAGCGAGGATCTGCC
CGTGGAACTGCCCAGACAGATGTTCGACAATGAGATCAAGTCCCACCTGAAGTCCCTGCCACAGATGGAA
GGCATCGACTTCAACAATGCCAACGTGACCTATCTGATCGCCGAGTACATGAAGAGAGTGCTGGACGACG
ACTTCCAGACCTTCTACCAGTGGAACCGCAACTACCGGTACATGGACATGCTTAAGGGCGAGTACGACAG
AAAGGGCTCCCTGCAGCACTGCTTCACCAGCGTGGAAGAGAGAGAAGGCCTCTGGAAAGAGCGGGCCTCC
AGAACAGAGCGGTACAGAAAGCAGGCCAGCAACAAGATCCGCAGCAACCGGCAGATGAGAAACGCCAGCA
GCGAAGAGATCGAGACAATCCTGGATAAGCGGCTGAGCAACAGCCGGAACGAGTACCAGAAAAGCGAGAA
AGTGATCCGGCGCTACAGAGTGCAGGATGCCCTGCTGTTTCTGCTGGCCAAAAAGACCCTGACCGAACTG
GCCGATTTCGACGGCGAGAGGTTCAAACTGAAAGAAATCATGCCCGACGCCGAGAAGGGAATCCTGAGCG
AGATCATGCCCATGAGCTTCACCTTCGAGAAAGGCGGCAAGAAGTACACCATCACCAGCGAGGGCATGAA
GCTGAAGAACTACGGCGACTTCTTTGTGCTGGCTAGCGACAAGAGGATCGGCAACCTGCTGGAACTCGTG
GGCAGCGACATCGTGTCCAAAGAGGATATCATGGAAGAGTTCAACAAATACGACCAGTGCAGGCCCGAGA
TCAGCTCCATCGTGTTCAACCTGGAAAAGTGGGCCTTCGACACATACCCCGAGCTGTCTGCCAGAGTGGA
CCGGGAAGAGAAGGTGGACTTCAAGAGCATCCTGAAAATCCTGCTGAACAACAAGAACATCAACAAAGAG
CAGAGCGACATCCTGCGGAAGATCCGGAACGCCTTCGATGCCAACAATTACCCCGACAAAGGCGTGGTGG
AAATCAAGGCCCTGCCTGAGATCGCCATGAGCATCAAGAAGGCCTTTGGGGAGTACGCCATCATGAAGGA
GGGAGCTCTAGAGGGGACTAGTGGAGGTGGATCCATGGTGTCCAAGGGCGAAGAGGACAACATGGCCAGC
CTGCCTGCCACCCACGAGCTGCACATCTTCGGCAGCATCAACGGCGTGGACTTCGACATGGTGGGACAGG
GCACCGGCAACCCCAACGACGGCTACGAGGAACTGAACCTGAAGTCCACAAAGGGCGACCTGCAGTTCAG
CCCCTGGATTCTGGTGCCCCACATCGGCTACGGCTTCCACCAGTACCTGCCCTACCCCGACGGCATGAGC
CCTTTTCAGGCCGCCATGGTGGATGGCAGCGGCTACCAGGTGCACCGGACCATGCAGTTTGAGGACGGCG
CCAGCCTGACCGTGAACTACCGGTACACATACGAGGGCAGCCACATCAAGGGCGAGGCCCAAGTGAAGGG
CACAGGCTTTCCAGCCGACGGCCCCGTGATGACCAATAGCCTGACAGCCGCCGACTGGTGCAGAAGCAAG
AAAACCTACCCCAATGACAAGACCATCATCAGCACCTTCAAGTGGTCCTACACCACCGGCAATGGCAAGC
GGTACAGAAGCACCGCCCGGACCACCTACACCTTCGCCAAACCCATGGCCGCCAACTACCTGAAGAACCA
GCCTATGTACGTGTTCCGCAAGACCGAGCTGAAGCACTCCAAGACAGAACTGAACTTCAAAGAGTGGCAG
AAAGCCTTCACCGACGTGATGGGCATGGACGAGCTGTACAAGTCGAATTCTGCAGTCGACGGTACCATGG
TGTCCAAGGGCGAAGAGGACAACATGGCCAGCCTGCCTGCCACCCACGAGCTGCACATCTTCGGCAGCAT
CAACGGCGTGGACTTCGACATGGTGGGACAGGGCACCGGCAACCCCAACGACGGCTACGAGGAACTGAAC
CTGAAGTCCACAAAGGGCGACCTGCAGTTCAGCCCCTGGATTCTGGTGCCCCACATCGGCTACGGCTTCC
ACCAGTACCTGCCCTACCCCGACGGCATGAGCCCTTTTCAGGCCGCCATGGTGGATGGCAGCGGCTACCA
GGTGCACCGGACCATGCAGTTTGAGGACGGCGCCAGCCTGACCGTGAACTACCGGTACACATACGAGGGC
AGCCACATCAAGGGCGAGGCCCAAGTGAAGGGCACAGGCTTTCCAGCCGACGGCCCCGTGATGACCAATA
GCCTGACAGCCGCCGACTGGTGCAGAAGCAAGAAAACCTACCCCAATGACAAGACCATCATCAGCACCTT
CAAGTGGTCCTACACCACCGGCAATGGCAAGCGGTACAGAAGCACCGCCCGGACCACCTACACCTTCGCC
AAACCCATGGCCGCCAACTACCTGAAGAACCAGCCTATGTACGTGTTCCGCAAGACCGAGCTGAAGCACT
CCAAGACAGAACTGAACTTCAAAGAGTGGCAGAAAGCCTTCACCGACGTGATGGGCATGGACGAGCTGTA
CAAGTCCGGACTCAGATCTTGCCTACATATGAAGCGACCTGCCGCCACAAAGAAGGCTGGACAGGCTAAG
AAGAAGAAACAACGCGTGCAGCTAAGCGACTACAAAGACCATGACGGTGATTATAAAGATCATGACATCG
ATTACAAGGATGACGATGACAAGTAAGGATCCCTCCCCCCCCCCTAACGTTACTGGCCGAAGCCGCTTGG
AATAAGGCCGGTGTGCGTTTGTCTATATGTTATTTTCCACCATATTGCCGTCTTTTGGCAATGTGAGGGC
CCGGAAACCTGGCCCTGTCTTCTTGACGAGCATTCCTAGGGGTCTTTCCCCTCTCGCCAAAGGAATGCAA
GGTCTGTTGAATGTCGTGAAGGAAGCAGTTCCTCTGGAAGCTTCTTGAAGACAAACAACGTCTGTAGCGA
CCCTTTGCAGGCAGCGGAACCCCCCACCTGGCGACAGGTGCCTCTGCGGCCAAAAGCCACGTGTATAAGA
TACACCTGCAAAGGCGGCACAACCCCAGTGCCACGTTGTGAGTTGGATAGTTGTGGAAAGAGTCAAATGG
CTCTCCTCAAGCGTATTCAACAAGGGGCTGAAGGATGCCCAGAAGGTACCCCATTGTATGGGATCTGATC
TGGGGCCTCGGTGCACATGCTTTACATGTGTTTAGTCGAGGTTAAAAAAACGTCTAGGCCCCCCGAACCA
CGGGGACGTGGTTTTCCTTTGAAAAACACGATGATAAGGATCCACCGGAGCTTACCATGACCGAGTACAA
GCCCACGGTGCGCCTCGCCACCCGCGACGACGTCCCCAGGGCCGTACGCACCCTCGCCGCCGCGTTCGCC
GACTACCCCGCCACGCGCCACACCGTCGATCCGGACCGCCACATCGAGCGGGTCACCGAGCTGCAAGAAC
TCTTCCTCACGCGCGTCGGGCTCGACATCGGCAAGGTGTGGGTCGCGGACGACGGCGCCGCGGTGGCGGT
CTGGACCACGCCGGAGAGCGTCGAAGCGGGGGCGGTGTTCGCCGAGATCGGCCCGCGCATGGCCGAGTTG
AGCGGTTCCCGGCTGGCCGCGCAGCAACAGATGGAAGGCCTCCTGGCGCCGCACCGGCCCAAGGAGCCCG
CGTGGTTCCTGGCCACCGTCGGCGTCTCGCCCGACCACCAGGGCAAGGGTCTGGGCAGCGCCGTCGTGCT
CCCCGGAGTGGAGGCGGCCGAGCGCGCCGGGGTGCCCGCCTTCCTGGAGACCTCCGCGCCCCGCAACCTC
CCCTTCTACGAGCGGCTCGGCTTCACCGTCACCGCCGACGTCGAGGTGCCCGAAGGACCGCGCACCTGGT
GCATGACCCGCAAGCCCGGTGCCTGACGCCCATCGATAGATCCTAATCAACCTCTGGATTACAAAATTTG
TGAAAGATTGACTGGTATTCTTAACTATGTTGCTCCTTTTACGCTATGTGGATACGCTGCTTTAATGCCT
TTGTATCATGCTATTGCTTCCCGTATGGCTTTCATTTTCTCCTCCTTGTATAAATCCTGGTTGCTGTCTC
TTTATGAGGAGTTGTGGCCCGTTGTCAGGCAACGTGGCGTGGTGTGCACTGTGTTTGCTGACGCAACCCC
CACTGGTTGGGGCATTGCCACCACCTGTCAGCTCCTTTCCGGGACTTTCGCTTTCCCCCTCCCTATTGCC
ACGGCGGAACTCATCGCCGCCTGCCTTGCCCGCTGCTGGACAGGGGCTCGGCTGTTGGGCACTGACAATT
CCGTGGTGTTGTCGGGGAAATCATCGTCCTTTCCTTGGCTGCTCGCCTGTGTTGCCACCTGGATTCTGCG
CGGGACGTCCTTCTGCTACGTCCCTTCGGCCCTCAATCCAGCGGACCTTCCTTCCCGCGGCCTGCTGCCG
GCTCTGCGGCCTCTTCCGCGTCTTCGCCTTCGCCCTCAGACGAGTCGGATCTCCCTTTGGGCCGCCTCCC
CGCCTGAGATCCTTTAAGACCAATGACTTACAAGGCAGCTGTAGATCTTAGCCACTTTTTAAAAGAAAAG
GGGGGACTGGAAGGGCTAATTCACTCCCAACGAAGACAAGATCTGCTTTTTGCTTGTACTGGGTCTCTCT
GGTTAGACCAGATCTGAGCCTGGGAGCTCTCTGGCTAACTAGGGAACCCACTGCTTAAGCCTCAATAAAG
CTTGCCTTGAGTGCTTCAAGTAGTGTGTGCCCGTCTGTTGTGTGACTCTGGTAACTAGAGATCCCTCAGA
CCCTTTTAGTCAGTGTGGAAAATCTCTAGCAGTAGTAGTTCATGTCATCTTATTATTCAGTATTTATAAC
TTGCAAAGAAATGAATATCAGAGAGTGAGAGGCCCGGGTTAATTAAGGAAAGGGCTAGATCATTCTTGAA
GACGAAAGGGCCTCGTGATACGCCTATTTTTATAGGTTAATGTCATGATAATAATGGTTTCTTAGACGTC
AGGTGGCACTTTTCGGGGAAATGTGCGCGGAACCCCTATTTGTTTATTTTTCTAAATACATTCAAATATG
TATCCGCTCATGAGACAATAACCCTGATAAATGCTTCAATAATATTGAAAAAGGAAGAGTATGAGTATTC
AACATTTCCGTGTCGCCCTTATTCCCTTTTTTGCGGCATTTTGCCTTCCTGTTTTTGCTCACCCAGAAAC
GCTGGTGAAAGTAAAAGATGCTGAAGATCAGTTGGGTGCACGAGTGGGTTACATCGAACTGGATCTCAAC
AGCGGTAAGATCCTTGAGAGTTTTCGCCCCGAAGAACGTTTTCCAATGATGAGCACTTTTAAAGTTCTGC
TATGTGGCGCGGTATTATCCCGTGTTGACGCCGGGCAAGAGCAACTCGGTCGCCGCATACACTATTCTCA
GAATGACTTGGTTGAGTACTCACCAGTCACAGAAAAGCATCTTACGGATGGCATGACAGTAAGAGAATTA
TGCAGTGCTGCCATAACCATGAGTGATAACACTGCGGCCAACTTACTTCTGACAACGATCGGAGGACCGA
AGGAGCTAACCGCTTTTTTGCACAACATGGGGGATCATGTAACTCGCCTTGATCGTTGGGAACCGGAGCT
GAATGAAGCCATACCAAACGACGAGCGTGACACCACGATGCCTGTAGCAATGGCAACAACGTTGCGCAAA
CTATTAACTGGCGAACTACTTACTCTAGCTTCCCGGCAACAATTAATAGACTGGATGGAGGCGGATAAAG
TTGCAGGACCACTTCTGCGCTCGGCCCTTCCGGCTGGCTGGTTTATTGCTGATAAATCTGGAGCCGGTGA
GCGTGGGTCTCGCGGTATCATTGCAGCACTGGGGCCAGATGGTAAGCCCTCCCGTATCGTAGTTATCTAC
ACGACGGGGAGTCAGGCAACTATGGATGAACGAAATAGACAGATCGCTGAGATAGGTGCCTCACTGATTA
AGCATTGGTAACTGTCAGACCAAGTTTACTCATATATACTTTAGATTGATTTAAAACTTCATTTTTAATT
TAAAAGGATCTAGGTGAAGATCCTTTTTGATAATCTCATGACCAAAATCCCTTAACGTGAGTTTTCGTTC
CACTGAGCGTCAGACCCCGTAGAAAAGATCAAAGGATCTTCTTGAGATCCTTTTTTTCTGCGCGTAATCT
GCTGCTTGCAAACAAAAAAACCACCGCTACCAGCGGTGGTTTGTTTGCCGGATCAAGAGCTACCAACTCT
TTTTCCGAAGGTAACTGGCTTCAGCAGAGCGCAGATACCAAATACTGTTCTTCTAGTGTAGCCGTAGTTA
GGCCACCACTTCAAGAACTCTGTAGCACCGCCTACATACCTCGCTCTGCTAATCCTGTTACCAGTGGCTG
CTGCCAGTGGCGATAAGTCGTGTCTTACCGGGTTGGACTCAAGACGATAGTTACCGGATAAGGCGCAGCG
GTCGGGCTGAACGGGGGGTTCGTGCACACAGCCCAGCTTGGAGCGAACGACCTACACCGAACTGAGATAC
CTACAGCGTGAGCTATGAGAAAGCGCCACGCTTCCCGAAGGGAGAAAGGCGGACAGGTATCCGGTAAGCG
GCAGGGTCGGAACAGGAGAGCGCACGAGGGAGCTTCCAGGGGGAAACGCCTGGTATCTTTATAGTCCTGT
CGGGTTTCGCCACCTCTGACTTGAGCGTCGATTTTTGTGATGCTCGTCAGGGGGGCGGAGCCTATGGAAA
AACGCCAGCAACGCGGCCTTTTTACGGTTCCTGGCCTTTTGCTGGCCTTTTGCTCACATGTTCTTTCCTG
CGTTATCCCCTGATTCTGTGGATAACCGTATTACCGCCTTTGAGTGAGCTGATACCGCTCGCCGCAGCCG
AACGACCGAGCGCAGCGAGTCAGTGAGCGAGGAAGCGGAAGAGCGCCCAATACGCAAACCGCCTCTCCCC
GCGCGTTGGCCGATTCATTAATGCAGCAAGCTCATGGCTGACTAATTTTTTTTATTTATGCAGAGGCCGA
GGCCGCCTCGGCCTCTGAGCTATTCCAGAAGTAGTGAGGAGGCTTTTTTGGAGGCCTAGGCTTTTGCAAA
AAGCTCCCCGTGGCACGACAGGTTTCCCGACTGGAAAGCGGGCAGTGAGCGCAACGCAATTAATGTGAGT
TAGCTCACTCATTAGGCACCCCAGGCTTTACACTTTATGCTTCCGGCTCGTATGTTGTGTGGAATTGTGA
GCGGATAACAATTTCACACAGGAAACAGCTATGACATGATTACGAATTTCACAAATAAAGCATTTTTTTC
ACTGCATTCTAGTTGTGGTTTGTCCAAACTCATCAATGTATCTTATCATGTCTGGATCAACTGGATAACT
CAAGCTAACCAAAATCATCCCAAACTTCCCACCCCATACCCTATTACCACTGCCAATTACCTGTGGTTTC
ATTTACTCTAAACCTGTGATTCCTCTGAATTATTTTCATTTTAAAGAAATTGTATTTGTTAAATATGTAC
TACAAACTTAGTAGT
